Addgene plasmid #32448: CMV-B-GECO1
Purpose: Mammalian expression of blue fluorescent genetically encoded Ca2+ indicator for optical imaging
Depositing lab: Robert Campbell. Depositing organization: University of Alberta. Publication: An Expanded Palette of Genetically Encoded Ca2+ Indicators. Zhao Y, Araki S, Wu J, Teramoto T, Chang YF, Nakano M, Abdelfattah AS, Fujiwara M, Ishihara T, Nagai T, Campbell RE. Science. 2011 Sep 30;333(6051):1888-91. doi: 10.1126/science.1208592 PubMed 21903779.
Backbone
  Vector backbone: Customized Vector
  Backbone size w/o insert (bp): 3200
  Vector type: Mammalian Expression
Growth in bacteria
  Bacterial resistance: Ampicillin, 100 μg/mL
  Growth temperature: 37°C
  Growth strain: DH10B
  Copy number: High Copy
Gene/Insert
  Gene/Insert name: B-GECO1.0 (alt name: blue intensiometric genetically encoded Ca2+-indicators for optical imaging)
  Insert size (bp): 1257
  Mutation: GCaMP3 S40P/L60P/D86G/K119I/L173Q/T223S/Y224H/D305G/R377P/K380Q/ S404G
  GenBank ID: JN258412
  Promoter: CMV
  Cloning method: Restriction Enzyme; 5′ cloning site BamHI (not destroyed); 3′ cloning site EcoRI (not destroyed)
  Sequencing primers: 5′ TAATACGACTCACTATAGGG; 3′ TAGAAGGCACAGTCGAGG
Terms and licenses: Academic/Nonprofit Terms; Industry Terms: Not Available to Industry
Depositor comments: Note: Could not make stable cell line using this vector. There is 1bp mismatch between Addgene's quality control sequence and the provided depositor's sequence, P5S in protein sequence. This mutation should not affect the protein function and the depositing lab confirmed that in vivo experiment before.
How to cite: CMV-B-GECO1 was a gift from Robert Campbell (Addgene plasmid # 32448 ; http://n2t.net/addgene:32448 ; RRID:Addgene_32448)
