[The description below was written by a language model from this plasmid's Addgene catalogue record and pLannotate feature annotations shown in this document.]
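Description:
CMV-B-GECO1 is a small mammalian expression plasmid (about 4.5 kb in the sequenced record) built on a customized backbone of roughly 3.2 kb. It is propagated in E. coli as a high-copy plasmid through a ColE1/pUC-type origin and selected with ampicillin via the β-lactamase gene and its native promoter. The feature table shows no intact mammalian selection cassette, only a very short SV40 promoter fragment. This fits the depositor's note that stable cell lines could not be made with this vector, so it is suited to transient transfection.

The payload is B-GECO1.0, a 1,257 bp open reading frame encoding a blue, intensiometric, genetically encoded Ca2+ indicator. It was derived from GCaMP3 by eleven substitutions (S40P, L60P, D86G, K119I, L173Q, T223S, Y224H, D305G, R377P, K380Q and S404G). The automated annotation labels this coding region as a GCaMP6m fragment, which reflects sequence similarity within the GCaMP family rather than the insert's true identity. The insert sits between retained BamHI and EcoRI sites and is driven by the human CMV immediate-early enhancer and promoter, with a bovine growth hormone polyadenylation signal terminating the transcript. T7 and SP6 phage promoters flank the insert. The short "HIV-1 LTR" hit overlapping the end of the CMV promoter is most likely an annotation artefact, not a functional viral element.

The repository's quality-control sequence differs from the depositor's by one base, giving a P5S change that the depositing lab reports does not affect function. The plasmid is used to express the sensor in mammalian cells for optical imaging of calcium dynamics in the blue channel.
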