Features (pLannotate 1.2.2; 12 found; start..end, strand, type, name):
     17..38      -  promoter       SV40 promoter (fragment): SV40 enhancer and early promoter
     42..266     -  polyA_signal   bGH poly(A) signal: bovine growth hormone polyadenylation signal
    292..310     +  promoter       SP6 promoter: promoter for bacteriophage SP6 RNA polymerase
    373..1632    -  CDS            GCaMP6m (fragment): improved fluorescent protein-based calcium sensor (Chen et al., 2013)
   1662..1680    -  promoter       T7 promoter: promoter for bacteriophage T7 RNA polymerase
   1696..1729    -  LTR            5' LTR (truncated) (fragment): truncated 5' long terminal repeat (LTR) from HIV-1
   1725..1928    -  promoter       CMV promoter: human cytomegalovirus (CMV) immediate early promoter
   1929..2308    -  enhancer       CMV enhancer: human cytomegalovirus immediate early enhancer
   2463..2515    +  misc_feature   bom (fragment): basis of mobility region from pBR322
   2574..2678    +  promoter       AmpR promoter: bla
   2679..3539    +  CDS            AmpR: β-lactamase; bla; confers resistance to ampicillin, carbenicillin, and related antibiotics
   3710..4298    +  rep_origin     ori: high-copy-number ColE1/pMB1/pBR322/pUC origin of replication
>Addgene plasmid #32448 | CMV-B-GECO1 | addgene full sequence | sequence record 122739 | Addgene NGS result
TTCCGGACTAGAGCCCCAGCTGGTTCTTTCCGCCTCAGAAGCCATAGAGCCCACCGCATCCCCAGCATGC
CTGCTATTGTCTTCCCAATCCTCCCCCTTGCTGTCCTGCCCCACCCCACCCCCCAGAATAGAATGACACC
TACTCAGACAATGCGATGCAATTTCCTCATTTTATTAGGAAAGGACAGTGGGAGTGGCACCTTCCAGGGT
CAAGGAAGGCACGGGGGAGGGGCAAACAACAGATGGCTGGCAACTAGAAGGCACAGTCGAGGCTGATCAG
CGAGCTCTAGCATTTAGGTGACACTATAGAATAGGGCCCTCTAGATGCATGCTCGAGCGGCCGCCAGTGT
GATGGATATCTGCAGAATTCTTACTTCGCTGTCATCATTTGTACAAACTCTTCGTAGTTTACCTGACCAT
CCCCATCGATGTCTGCTTCCCTGATCATTTCATCAACCTCTTCATCTGTTAACTTCTCTCCAAGGTTTGT
CATCACGTGGCGAAGCTCTGCTGCGCCGATGTAGCCATTGCCGTCCTTATCAAACACACGGAACGCTTCT
CTAATTTCTTCTTCACTGTCTGTGTCCTGCATTTTAGGTGCCATCATTGTCAGGAACTCAGGGAAGTCGA
TTGTGCCGTCACCGTCGGCATCTACTTCATTGATCATGTCCTGCAGCTCTGCTTCTGTGGGGTTCTGCCC
CAGAGACCGCATCACCGTCCCCAGCTCCTTGGTTGTTATCGTCCCATCCCCGTCCTTGTCAAATAGGGAG
AAAGCCTCTTTAAATTCTGCGATCTGCTCTTCAGTCAGTTGGCCACGCGTGTTGTACTCCAGCTTGTGCC
CCAGGATGTTGCCGTCCTCCTTGAAGTCGATGCCCTTCAGCTCGATGCGGTTCACCAGGGTGTCGCCCTC
GAACTTCACCTCGGCGCGGGTCTTGTAGTTGCCGTCGTCCTTGAAGAAGATGGTGCGCTCCTGGATGTAG
CCTCCGGGCATGGCGGACTTGAAGAAGTCGTGCTGCTTCATGTGGTCGGGGTAGCGGCTGAAGCACTGCA
CGCCGTGTGACAGGGTGGTCACGAGGGTGGGCCAGGGCACGGGCAGCTTGCCGGTGGTGCAGATGAACTT
CAGGGTCAGCTTGCCGTAGGTGGCATCGCCCTCACCCTCGCCGGACACGCTGAACTTGTGGCCGTTTACG
TCGCCGTCCAGCTCGACCTGGATGGGCACCACCCCGGTGAACAGCTCCTCGCCCTTGCTCACCATGGATT
CGCTCCCTCCGGTACCGCCCTTGTACAGCTCGTCCATGCCGAGAGTGATCCCGGCGGCGGTCACGAACTC
CAGCAGGACCATGTGATCGCGCTTCTCGTTGGGGTCTTTCGAAAGTATGGACTGCACGCTCAGGTAGTGG
TTGTCGGGCAGCAGCACGGGGCCGTCGCCGATGGGGGTGTTCTGCTGGTAGTGGTAGGCGAGCTGCACGC
CGCCGCCCTCGATGTTGTGGCGGATCTTGAAGTTCGCCTTGATGCCGTTCTTCTGCTTGTCGGCCTTGAT
ATAGACGTTCTCTGGTGAGCTCAGCCGACCTATAGCTCTGACTGCGTGACCTGTCTTATTCCACTTACGA
CGTGATGAGTCGACCATGGTGGATCCGAGCTCGGTACCAAGCTTGGGTCTCCCTATAGTGAGTCGTATTA
ATTTCGATAAGCCAGTAAGCAGTGGGTTCTCTAGTTAGCCAGAGAGCTCTGCTTATATAGACCTCCCACC
GTACACGCCTACCGCCCATTTGCGTCAATGGGGCGGAGTTGTTACGACATTTTGGAAAGTCCCGTTGATT
TTGGTGCCAAAACAAACTCCCATTGACGTCAATGGGGTGGAGACTTGGAAATCCCCGTGAGTCAAACCGC
TATCCACGCCCATTGATGTACTGCCAAAACCGCATCACCATGGTAATAGCGATGACTAATACGTAGATGT
ACTGCCAAGTAGGAAAGTCCCATAAGGTCATGTACTGGGCATAATGCCAGGCGGGCCATTTACCGTCATT
GACGTCAATAGGGGGCGTACTTGGCATATGATACACTTGATGTACTGCCAAGTGGGCAGTTTACCGTAAA
TACTCCACCCATTGACGTCAATGGAAAGTCCCTATTGGCGTTACTATGGGAACATACGTCATTATTGACG
TCAATGGGCGGGGGTCGTTGGGCGGTCAGCCAGGCGGGCCATTTACCGTAAGTTATGTAACGCGGAACTC
CATATATGGGCTATGAACTAATGACCCCGTAATTGATTACTATTAATAACTAGTCAATAATCAATGTCAA
CGCGTATATCTGGCCCGTACATCGCGAAGCAGCGCAAAACGCCTAACCCTAAGCAGATTCTTCATGCAAT
TGTCGGTCAAGCCTTGCCTTGTTGTAGCTTAAATTTTGCTCGCGCACTACTCAGCGACCTCCAACACACA
AGCAGGGAGCAGATACTGGCTTAACTATGCGGCATCAGAGCAGATTGTACTGAGAGTGCACCATAGGGGA
TCGGGAGATCTCCCGATCCGTCGACGTCAGGTGGCACTTTTCGGGGAAATGTGCGCGGAACCCCTATTTG
TTTATTTTTCTAAATACATTCAAATATGTATCCGCTCATGAGACAATAACCCTGATAAATGCTTCAATAA
TATTGAAAAAGGAAGAGTATGAGTATTCAACATTTCCGTGTCGCCCTTATTCCCTTTTTTGCGGCATTTT
GCCTTCCTGTTTTTGCTCACCCAGAAACGCTGGTGAAAGTAAAAGATGCTGAAGATCAGTTGGGTGCACG
AGTGGGTTACATCGAACTGGATCTCAACAGCGGTAAGATCCTTGAGAGTTTTCGCCCCGAAGAACGTTTT
CCAATGATGAGCACTTTTAAAGTTCTGCTATGTGGCGCGGTATTATCCCGTATTGACGCCGGGCAAGAGC
AACTCGGTCGCCGCATACACTATTCTCAGAATGACTTGGTTGAGTACTCACCAGTCACAGAAAAGCATCT
TACGGATGGCATGACAGTAAGAGAATTATGCAGTGCTGCCATAACCATGAGTGATAACACTGCGGCCAAC
TTACTTCTGACAACGATCGGAGGACCGAAGGAGCTAACCGCTTTTTTGCACAACATGGGGGATCATGTAA
CTCGCCTTGATCGTTGGGAACCGGAGCTGAATGAAGCCATACCAAACGACGAGCGTGACACCACGATGCC
TGTAGCAATGGCAACAACGTTGCGCAAACTATTAACTGGCGAACTACTTACTCTAGCTTCCCGGCAACAA
TTAATAGACTGGATGGAGGCGGATAAAGTTGCAGGACCACTTCTGCGCTCGGCCCTTCCGGCTGGCTGGT
TTATTGCTGATAAATCTGGAGCCGGTGAGCGTGGGTCTCGCGGTATCATTGCAGCACTGGGGCCAGATGG
TAAGCCCTCCCGTATCGTAGTTATCTACACGACGGGGAGTCAGGCAACTATGGATGAACGAAATAGACAG
ATCGCTGAGATAGGTGCCTCACTGATTAAGCATTGGTAACTGTCAGACCAAGTTTACTCATATATACTTT
AGATTGATTTAAAACTTCATTTTTAATTTAAAAGGATCTAGGTGAAGATCCTTTTTGATAATCTCATGAC
CAAAATCCCTTAACGTGAGTTTTCGTTCCACTGAGCGTCAGACCCCGTAGAAAAGATCAAAGGATCTTCT
TGAGATCCTTTTTTTCTGCGCGTAATCTGCTGCTTGCAAACAAAAAAACCACCGCTACCAGCGGTGGTTT
GTTTGCCGGATCAAGAGCTACCAACTCTTTTTCCGAAGGTAACTGGCTTCAGCAGAGCGCAGATACCAAA
TACTGTTCTTCTAGTGTAGCCGTAGTTAGGCCACCACTTCAAGAACTCTGTAGCACCGCCTACATACCTC
GCTCTGCTAATCCTGTTACCAGTGGCTGCTGCCAGTGGCGATAAGTCGTGTCTTACCGGGTTGGACTCAA
GACGATAGTTACCGGATAAGGCGCAGCGGTCGGGCTGAACGGGGGGTTCGTGCACACAGCCCAGCTTGGA
GCGAACGACCTACACCGAACTGAGATACCTACAGCGTGAGCTATGAGAAAGCGCCACGCTTCCCGAAGGG
AGAAAGGCGGACAGGTATCCGGTAAGCGGCAGGGTCGGAACAGGAGAGCGCACGAGGGAGCTTCCAGGGG
GAAACGCCTGGTATCTTTATAGTCCTGTCGGGTTTCGCCACCTCTGACTTGAGCGTCGATTTTTGTGATG
CTCGTCAGGGGGGCGGAGCCTATGGAAAAACGCCAGCAACGCGGCCTTTTTACGGTTCCTGGCCTTTTGC
TGGCCTTTTGCTCACATGTTCTTTCCTGCGTTATCCCCTGATTCTGTGGATAACCGTATTACCGCCTTTG
AGTGAGCTGATACCGCTCGCCGCAGCCGAACGACCGAGCGCAGCGAG
