>Addgene plasmid #32448 | CMV-B-GECO1 | depositor partial sequence | sequence record 37228 | B-GECO1
ATGGTCGACTCACCACGTCGTAAGTGGAATAAGACAGGTCACGCAGTCAGAGCTATAGGTCGGCTGAGCT
CACCAGAGAACGTCTATATCAAGGCCGACAAGCAGAAGAACGGCATCAAGGCGAACTTCAAGATCCGCCA
CAACATCGAGGGCGGCGGCGTGCAGCTCGCCTACCACTACCAGCAGAACACCCCCATCGGCGACGGCCCC
GTGCTGCTGCCCGACAACCACTACCTGAGCGTGCAGTCCATACTTTCGAAAGACCCCAACGAGAAGCGCG
ATCACATGGTCCTGCTGGAGTTCGTGACCGCCGCCGGGATCACTCTCGGCATGGACGAGCTGTACAAGGG
CGGTACCGGAGGGAGCGAATCCATGGTGAGCAAGGGCGAGGAGCTGTTCACCGGGGTGGTGCCCATCCAG
GTCGAGCTGGACGGCGACGTAAACGGCCACAAGTTCAGCGTGTCCGGCGAGGGTGAGGGCGATGCCACCT
ACGGCAAGCTGACCCTGAAGTTCATCTGCACCACCGGCAAGCTGCCCGTGCCCTGGCCCACCCTCGTGAC
CACCCTGTCACACGGCGTGCAGTGCTTCAGCCGCTACCCCGACCACATGAAGCAGCACGACTTCTTCAAG
TCCGCCATGCCCGGAGGCTACATCCAGGAGCGCACCATCTTCTTCAAGGACGACGGCAACTACAAGACCC
GCGCCGAGGTGAAGTTCGAGGGCGACACCCTGGTGAACCGCATCGAGCTGAAGGGCATCGACTTCAAGGA
GGACGGCAACATCCTGGGGCACAAGCTGGAGTACAACACGCGTGGCCAACTGACTGAAGAGCAGATCGCA
GAATTTAAAGAGGCTTTCTCCCTATTTGACAAGGACGGGGATGGGACGATAACAACCAAGGAGCTGGGGA
CGGTGATGCGGTCTCTGGGGCAGAACCCCACAGAAGCAGAGCTGCAGGACATGATCAATGAAGTAGATGC
CGACGGTGACGGCACAATCGACTTCCCTGAGTTCCTGACAATGATGGCACCTAAAATGCAGGACACAGAC
AGTGAAGAAGAAATTAGAGAAGCGTTCCGTGTGTTTGATAAGGACGGCAATGGCTACATCGGCGCAGCAG
AGCTTCGCCACGTGATGACAAACCTTGGAGAGAAGTTAACAGATGAAGAGGTTGATGAAATGATCAGGGA
AGCAGACATCGATGGGGATGGTCAGGTAAACTACGAAGAGTTTGTACAAATGATGACAGCGAAGTAG
