>Addgene plasmid #32448 | CMV-B-GECO1 | addgene partial sequence | sequence record 57360 | T7 5'-TAATACGACTCACTATAGGG-3'
GGATCACATGGTCGACTCATCACGTCGTAAGTGGAATAAGACAGGTCACGCAGTCAGAGCTATAGGTCGG
CTGAGCTCACCAGAGAACGTCTATATCAAGGCCGACAAGCAGAAGAACGGCATCAAGGCGAACTTCAAGA
TCCGCCACAACATCGAGGGCGGCGGCGTGCAGCTCGCCTACCACTACCAGCAGAACACCCCCATCGGCGA
CGGCCCCGTGCTGCTGCCCGACAACCACTACCTGAGCGTGCAGTCCATACTTTCGAAAGACCCCAACGAG
AAGCGCGATCACATGGTCCTGCTGGAGTTCGTGACCGCCGCCGGGATCACTCTCGGCATGGACGAGCTGT
ACAAGGGCGGTACCGGAGGGAGCGAATCCATGGTGAGCAAGGGCGAGGAGCTGTTCACCGGGGTGGTGCC
CATCCAGGTCGAGCTGGACGGCGACGTAAACGGCCACAAGTTCAGCGTGTCCGGCGAGGGTGAGGGCGAT
GCCACCTACGGCAAGCTGACCCTGAAGTTCATCTGCACCACCGGCAAGCTGCCCGTGCCCTGGCCCACCC
TCGTGACCACCCTGTCACACGGCGTGCAGTGCTTCAGCCGCTACCCCGACCACATGAAGCAGCACGACTT
CTTCAAGTCCGCCATGCC
