>Addgene plasmid #32448 | CMV-B-GECO1 | addgene partial sequence | sequence record 57362 | BGH-rev  5'-TAGAAGGCACAGTCGAGG-3'
GTGACACTATAGAATAGGGCCCTCTAGATGCATGCTCGAGCGGCCGCCAGTGTGATGGATATCTGCAGAA
TTCTTACTTCGCTGTCATCATTTGTACAAACTCTTCGTAGTTTACCTGACCATCCCCATCGATGTCTGCT
TCCCTGATCATTTCATCAACCTCTTCATCTGTTAACTTCTCTCCAAGGTTTGTCATCACGTGGCGAAGCT
CTGCTGCGCCGATGTAGCCATTGCCGTCCTTATCAAACACACGGAACGCTTCTCTAATTTCTTCTTCACT
GTCTGTGTCCTGCATTTTAGGTGCCATCATTGTCAGGAACTCAGGGAAGTCGATTGTGCCGTCACCGTCG
GCATCTACTTCATTGATCATGTCCTGCAGCTCTGCTTCTGTGGGGTTCTGCCCCAGAGACCGCATCACCG
TCCCCAGCTCCTTGGTTGTTATCGTCCCATCCCCGTCCTTGTCAAATAGGGAGAAAGCCTCTTTAAATTC
TGCGATCTGCTCTTCAGTCAGTTGGCCACGCGTGTTGTACTCCAGCTTGTGCCCCAGGATGTTGCCGTCC
TCCTTGAAGTCGATGCCCTTCAGCTCGATGCGGTTCACCAGGGTGTCGCCCTCGAACTTCACCTCGGCGC
GGGTCTTGTAGTTGCCGTCGTCCTTGAAGAAGATGGTGCGCTCCTGGATGTAGCCTCCGGGCATGGCGGA
CTTGAAGAAGTCGTGCTGCTTCATGTGGTCGGGGTAGCGGCTGAAGCACTGCACGCCGTGTGACAGGGTG
GTCACGAGGGTGGGCCAGGGCACGGGCAGCTTGCCGGTGGT
